>Addgene plasmid #202198 | pAAV-CamKIIa(0.4)-stChrimsonR-EGFP-P2A-PdCO-WPRE | addgene full sequence | sequence record 397077 | Addgene NGS Result
GCGAGGGCGAGGGCGATGCCACCTACGGCAAGCTGACCCTGAAGTTCATTTGCACCACCGGCAAGCTGCC
CGTGCCCTGGCCCACCCTCGTGACCACCCTGACCTACGGCGTGCAGTGCTTCAGCCGCTACCCCGACCAC
ATGAAGCAGCACGACTTCTTCAAGTCCGCCATGCCCGAAGGCTACGTCCAGGAGCGCACCATCTTCTTCA
AGGACGACGGCAACTACAAGACCCGCGCCGAGGTGAAGTTCGAGGGCGACACCCTGGTGAACCGCATCGA
GCTGAAGGGCATCGACTTCAAGGAGGACGGCAACATCCTGGGGCACAAGCTGGAGTACAACTACAACAGC
CACAACGTCTATATCATGGCCGACAAGCAGAAGAACGGCATCAAGGTGAACTTCAAGATCCGCCACAACA
TCGAGGACGGCAGCGTGCAGCTCGCCGACCACTACCAGCAGAACACCCCCATCGGCGACGGCCCCGTGCT
GCTGCCCGACAACCACTACCTGAGCACCCAGTCCGCCCTGAGCAAAGACCCCAACGAGAAGCGCGATCAC
ATGGTCCTGCTGGAGTTCGTGACCGCCGCCGGGATCACTCTCGGCATGGACGAGCTGTACAACGCCGGCG
CGTACGGGCAGTCCCAGCCTATTCTGAACACCAAAGAGATGGCCCCCCAGAGTAAACCCCCTGAGGAGCT
GGAAATGTCCTCAATGCCCTCCCCTGTGGCACCTCTTCCTGCAAGAACAGAGGGCGTGATCGACATGAGG
TCCATGAGTTCTATTGACTCTTTTATCTCATGCGCCACCGATTTTCCAGAGGCTACGCGGTTTTCGTACG
GTAGCGGAGCTACTAACTTCAGCCTGCTGAAGCAGGCTGGAGACGTGGAGGAGAACCCTGGACCTATGGA
CGGGGAGAACTTGACGATTCCAAATCCTGTCACCGAGTTGATGGATACCCCAATCAACAGCACGTATTTC
CAAAACCTTAATGCGGAAACGGACGGCGGAAATCATTACATCTACAATGCCTTCACAGCCACCGATTACA
ACATTTGTGCAGCTTACCTTTTCTTCATTGCTTGTCTGGGAGTCAGTCTCAACGTTTTGGTGTTGGTCCT
CTTTATCAAAGACAGAAAGTTGAGGAGCCCCAATAACTTCCTGTATGTAAGTCTCGCTCTCGGGGATCTG
TTGGTTGCAGTTTTCGGCACCGCATTTAAGTTCATTATTACAGCTCGCAAAACCCTGTTGCGAGAAGAAG
ACGGTTTCTGCAAATGGTACGGCTTCATAACATACCTCGGCGGGCTCGCGGCACTGATGACCCTGAGCGT
TATTGCTTTTGTTCGTTGTCTGGCCGTGCTGCGTCTCGGCTCCTTCACAGGTTTGACAACGCGGATGGGC
GTGGCGGCGATGGCTTTCATTTGGATCTACTCCCTGGCATTCACACTCGCGCCTCTCCTTGGGTGGAATC
ACTACATACCGGAAGGTTTGGCCACTTGGTGTAGTATCGACTGGCTTTCCGATGAAACATCCGATAAGTC
CTACGTGTTTGCTATTTTCATCTTCTGCTTTCTTGTCCCTGTTCTCATTATCGTCGTGTCATACGGGCTG
ATCTACGATAAGGTTCGGAAGGTAGCGAAAACAGGCGGTTCTGTTGCCAAAGCAGAACGCGAAGTACTGC
GCATGACGCTGCTGATGGTTAGCCTGTTCATGCTTGCCTGGAGTCCCTACGCTGTTATCTGCATGCTCGC
TAGCTTCGGCCCTAAAGACCTGCTCCATCCAGTGGCCACAGTGATTCCTGCCATGTTTGCAAAGTCTTCT
ACGATGTATAACCCTCTTATCTATGTGTTCATGAACAAACAATTCAGGCGGAGCCTTAAAGTTCTTCTCG
GAATGGGAGTAGAGGACCTGAACTCCGAGAGTGAGAGAGCAACTGGTGGTACAGCCACGAATCAAGTCGC
CGCGACGACCGAGACTTCCCAGGTTGCTCCTGCTTAAAAGCTTAATCAACCTCTGGATTACAAAATTTGT
GAAAGATTGACTGATATTCTTAACTATGTTGCTCCTTTTACGCTGTGTGGATATGCTGCTTTAATGCCTC
TGTATCATGCTATTGCTTCCCGTATGGCTTTCGTTTTCTCCTCCTTGTATAAATCCTGGTTGCTGTCTCT
TTATGAGGAGTTGTGGCCCGTTGTCCGTCAACGTGGCGTGGTGTGCTCTGTGTTTGCTGACGCAACCCCC
ACTGGCTGGGGCATTGCCACCACCTGTCAACTCCTTTCTGGGACTTTCGCTTTCCCCCTCCCGATCGCCA
CGGCAGAACTCATCGCCGCCTGCCTTGCCCGCTGCTGGACAGGGGCTAGGTTGCTGGGCACTGATAATTC
CGTGGTGTTGTCGGGGAAGCTGACGTCAGCGCTAATAAAATCGCTATCCATCGAAGATGGATGTGTGTTG
GTTTTTTGTGTGGGTAACCCACGTGCGGACCGAGCGGCCGCAGGAACCCCTAGTGATGGAGTTGGCCACT
CCCTCTCTGCGCGCTCGCTCGCTCACTGAGGCCGGGCGACCAAAGGTCGCCCGACGCCCGGGCTTTGCCC
GGGCGGCCTCAGTGAGCGAGCGAGCGCGCAGCTGCCTGCAGGGGCGCCTGATGCGGTATTTTCTCCTTAC
GCATCTGTGCGGTATTTCACACCGCATA
[95 nt withheld, positions 2689-2783]
T
[46 nt withheld, positions 2785-2830]
C
[141 nt withheld, positions 2832-2972]
CCTTTGACGTTGGAGTCCACGTTCTTT
[37 nt withheld, positions 3000-3036]
ACTCTATCTCGGGCTATTCTTTTGATTTATAAGGGATTTTGCCGATTTCGGTCTATTGGTTAAAAAATGA
GCTGATTTAACAAAAATTTAACGCGAATTTTAACAAAATATTAACGTTTACAATTTTATGGTGCACTCTC
AGTACAATCTGCTCTGATGCCGCATAGTTAAGCCAGCCCCGACACCCGCCAACACCCGCTGACGCGCCCT
GACGGGCTTGTCTGCTCCCGGCATCCGCTTACAGACAAGCTGTGACCGTCTCCGGGAGCTGCATGTGTCA
GAGGTTTTCACCGTCATCACCGAAACGCGCGAGACGAAAGGGCCTCGTGATACGCCTATTTTTATAGGTT
AATGTCATGATAATAATGGTTTCTTAGACGTCAGGTGGCACTTTTCGGGGAAATGTGCGCGGAACCCCTA
TTTGTTTATTTTTCTAAATACATTCAAATATGTATCCGCTCATGAGACAATAACCCTGATAAATGCTTCA
ATAATATTGAAAAAGGAAGAGTATGAGTATTCAACATTTCCGTGTCGCCCTTATTCCCTTTTTTGCGGCA
TTTTGCCTTCCTGTTTTTGCTCACCCAGAAACGCTGGTGAAAGTAAAAGATGCTGAAGATCAGTTGGGTG
CACGAGTGGGTTACATCGAACTGGATCTCAACAGCGGTAAGATCCTTGAGAGTTTTCGCCCCGAAGAACG
TTTTCCAATGATGAGCACTTTTAAAGTTCTGCTATGTGGCGCGGTATTATCCCGTATTGACGCCGGGCAA
GAGCAACTCGGTCGCCGCATACACTATTCTCAGAATGACTTGGTTGAGTACTCACCAGTCACAGAAAAGC
ATCTTACGGATGGCATGACAGTAAGAGAATTATGCAGTGCTGCCATAACCATGAGTGATAACACTGCGGC
CAACTTACTTCTGACAACGATCGGAGGACCGAAGGAGCTAACCGCTTTTTTGCACAACATGGGGGATCAT
GTAACTCGCCTTGATCGTTGGGAACCGGAGCTGAATGAAGCCATACCAAACGACGAGCGTGACACCACGA
TGCCTGTAGCAATGGCAACAACGTTGCGCAAACTATTAACTGGCGAACTACTTACTCTAGCTTCCCGGCA
ACAATTAATAGACTGGATGGAGGCGGATAAAGTTGCAGGACCACTTCTGCGCTCGGCCCTTCCGGCTGGC
TGGTTTATTGCTGATAAATCTGGAGCCGGTGAGCGTGGGTCTCGCGGTATCATTGCAGCACTGGGGCCAG
ATGGTAAGCCCTCCCGTATCGTAGTTATCTACACGACGGGGAGTCAGGCAACTATGGATGAACGAAATAG
ACAGATCGCTGAGATAGGTGCCTCACTGATTAAGCATTGGTAACTGTCAGACCAAGTTTACTCATATATA
CTTTAGATTGATTTAAAACTTCATTTTTAATTTAAAAGGATCTAGGTGAAGATCCTTTTTGATAATCTCA
TGACCAAAATCCCTTAACGTGAGTTTTCGTTCCACTGAGCGTCAGACCCCGTAGAAAAGATCAAAGGATC
TTCTTGAGATCCTTTTTTTCTGCGCGTAATCTGCTGCTTGCAAACAAAAAAACCACCGCTACCAGCGGTG
GTTTGTTTGCCGGATCAAGAGCTACCAACTCTTTTTCCGAAGGTAACTGGCTTCAGCAGAGCGCAGATAC
CAAATACTGTTCTTCTAGTGTAGCCGTAGTTAGGCCACCACTTCAAGAACTCTGTAGCACCGCCTACATA
CCTCGCTCTGCTAATCCTGTTACCAGTGGCTGCTGCCAGTGGCGATAAGTCGTGTCTTACCGGGTTGGAC
TCAAGACGATAGTTACCGGATAAGGCGCAGCGGTCGGGCTGAACGGGGGGTTCGTGCACACAGCCCAGCT
TGGAGCGAACGACCTACACCGAACTGAGATACCTACAGCGTGAGCTATGAGAAAGCGCCACGCTTCCCGA
AGGGAGAAAGGCGGACAGGTATCCGGTAAGCGGCAGGGTCGGAACAGGAGAGCGCACGAGGGAGCTTCCA
GGGGGAAACGCCTGGTATCTTTATAGTCCTGTCGGGTTTTGCCACCTCTGACTTGAGCGTCGATTTTTGT
GATGCTCGTCAGGGGGGCGGAGCCTATGGAAAAACGCCAGCAACGCGGCCTTTTTACGGTTCCTGGCCTT
TTGCTGGCCTTTTGCTCACATGTCCTGCAGGCAGCTGCGCGCTCGCTCGCTCACTGAGGCCGCCCGGGCG
TCGGGCGACCTTTGGTCGCCCGGCCTCAGTGAGCGAGCGAGCGCGCAGAGAGGGAGTGGCCAACTCCATC
ACTAGGGGTTCCTGCGGCCGCACGCGTCTTGTGGACTAAGTTTGTTCGCATCCCCTTCTCCAACCCCCTC
AGTACATCACCCTGGGGGAACAGGGTCCACTTGCTCCTGGGCCCACACAGTCCTGCAGTATTGTGTATAT
AAGGCCAGGGCAAAGAGGAGCAGGTTTTAAAGTGAAAGGCAGGCAGGTGTTGGGGAGGCAGTTACCGGGG
CAACGGGAACAGGGCGTTTCGGAGGTGGTTGCCATGGGGACCTGGATGCTGACGAAGGCTCGCGAGGCTG
TGAGCAGCCACAGTGCCCTGCTCAGAAGCCCCAAGCTCGTCAGTCAAGCCGGTTCTCCGTTTGCACTCAG
GAGCACGGGCAGGCGAGTGGCCCCTAGTTCTGGGGGCAGCTCTAGAGCGGTACCGGATCCATGGCTGAGC
TGATCAGCAGCGCCACCAGATCTCTGTTTGCCGCCGGAGGCATCAACCCTTGGCCTAACCCCTACCACCA
CGAGGACATGGGCTGTGGAGGAATGACACCTACAGGCGAGTGCTTCAGCACCGAGTGGTGGTGTGACCCT
TCTTACGGACTGAGCGACGCCGGATACGGATATTGCTTCGTGGAGGCCACAGGCGGCTACCTGGTCGTGG
GAGTGGAGAAGAAGCAGGCTTGGCTGCACAGCAGAGGCACACCAGGAGAAAAGATCGGCGCCCAGGTCTG
CCAGTGGATTGCTTTCAGCATCGCCATCGCCCTGCTGACATTCTACGGCTTCAGCGCCTGGAAGGCCACT
TGCGGTTGGGAGGAGGTCTACGTCTGTTGCGTCGAGGTGCTGTTCGTGACCCTGGAGATCTTCAAGGAGT
TCAGCAGCCCCGCCACAGTGTACCTGTCTACCGGCAACCACGCCTATTGCCTGCGCTACTTCGAGTGGCT
GCTGTCTTGCCCCGTGATCCTGATCAGACTGAGCAACCTGAGCGGCCTGAAGAACGACTACAGCAAGCGG
ACCATGGGCCTGATCGTGTCTTGCGTGGGAATGATCGTGTTCGGCATGGCCGCAGGACTGGCTACCGATT
GGCTCAAGTGGCTGCTGTATATCGTGTCTTGCATCTACGGCGGCTACATGTACTTCCAGGCCGCCAAGTG
CTACGTGGAAGCCAACCACAGCGTGCCTAAAGGCCATTGCCGCATGGTCGTGAAGCTGATGGCCTACGCT
TACTTCGCCTCTTGGGGCAGCTACCCAATCCTCTGGGCAGTGGGACCAGAAGGACTGCTGAAGCTGAGCC
CTTACGCCAACAGCATCGGCCACAGCATCTGCGACATCATCGCCAAGGAGTTTTGGACCTTCCTGGCCCA
CCACCTGAGGATCAAGATCCACGAGCACATCCTGATCCACGGCGACATCCGGAAGACCACCAAGATGGAG
ATCGGAGGCGAGGAGGTGGAAGTGGAAGAGTTCGTGGAGGAGGAGGACGAGGACACAGTGGCGGCACCGG
TAGTAGCAGTGAGCAAGGGCGAGGAGCTGTTCACCGGGGTGGTGCCCATCCTGGTCGAGCTGGACGGCGA
CGTAAACGGCCACAAGTTCAGCGTGTCCG
Features (pLannotate 1.2.2; 16 found; start..end, strand, type, name):
    606..881     +  CDS            Kcnb1 (fragment): KCNB1_RAT - Experimental evidence at protein level: Swiss-Prot protein existence level 1. Voltage-gated potassium channel that mediates transmembrane potassium transport in excitable membranes, primarily in the brain, but also in the pancreas and cardiovascular system. Contributes to the regulation of the action potential (AP) repolarization, duration and frequency of repetitive AP firing in neurons, muscle cells and endocrine cells and plays a role in homeostatic attenuation of electrical excitability throughout the brain (PubMed:10024359, PubMed:10618149, PubMed:12451110, PubMed:17379638, Pu
   2004..2407    +  misc_feature   WPRE: woodchuck hepatitis virus posttranscriptional regulatory element
   2414..2462    +  polyA_signal   poly(A) signal: synthetic polyadenylation signal
   2492..2632    +  repeat_region  AAV2 ITR: inverted terminal repeat of adeno-associated virus serotype 2 inverted
   2637..2688    -  misc_feature   bom (fragment): basis of mobility region from pBR322
   2707..3162    +  rep_origin     f1 ori (sequence partly withheld): f1 bacteriophage origin of replication; arrow indicates direction of (+) strand synthesis
   3163..3212    -  misc_feature   bom (fragment): basis of mobility region from pBR322
   3314..3349    -  CDS            rop (fragment): Rop protein, which maintains plasmids at low copy number; rop
   3444..3548    +  promoter       AmpR promoter: bla
   3549..4409    +  CDS            AmpR: β-lactamase; bla; confers resistance to ampicillin, carbenicillin, and related antibiotics
   4580..5168    +  rep_origin     ori: high-copy-number ColE1/pMB1/pBR322/pUC origin of replication
   5241..5268    +  repeat_region  AAV2 ITR (fragment): inverted terminal repeat of adeno-associated virus serotype 2 inverted
   5297..5324    +  repeat_region  AAV2 ITR (fragment): inverted terminal repeat of adeno-associated virus serotype 2 inverted
   5374..5736    +  promoter       CaMKII promoter (fragment): promoter for the mouse calcium/calmodulin-dependent kinase II α subunit
   5757..6806    +  CDS            ChrimsonR: red light-drivable channelrhodopsin from Chlamydomonas noctigama (Klapoetke et al., 2014) K176R mutant with accelerated closing kinetics
   6825..622     +  CDS            EGFP (fragment) (across the origin): the original enhanced GFP (Yang et al., 1996) mammalian codon-optimized
