[The description below was written by a language model from this plasmid's Addgene catalogue record and pLannotate feature annotations shown in this document.]
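Description:
pAAV-CamKIIa(0.4)-stChrimsonR-EGFP-P2A-PdCO-WPRE is a 6.9 kb AAV transfer plasmid for mammalian expression, built on a pAAV backbone and intended for packaging into recombinant adeno-associated virus for delivery to neurons. It is propagated in bacteria through a high-copy ColE1/pUC-type origin with ampicillin selection (AmpR with its own promoter), and also carries an f1 phage origin. The expression cassette lies between AAV2 inverted terminal repeats, which provide the signals for genome replication and encapsidation. The annotation detects one full ITR and only short fragments of the other, so the state of that second repeat cannot be judged from the feature table alone.

A 0.4 kb minimal CaMKIIα promoter drives a single bicistronic transcript. The first open reading frame encodes ChrimsonR, the K176R variant of the red-light-activated channelrhodopsin from Chlamydomonas noctigama, fused in frame to EGFP. This is followed by a fragment of the rat Kv2.1 (Kcnb1) potassium channel, which presumably serves as the soma-targeting motif denoted by "st". A P2A self-cleaving peptide then separates this fusion from PdCO, the Platynereis dumerilii ciliary opsin optimized for mammalian neuronal expression and carrying a C-terminal Rho1D4 epitope tag. Neither P2A nor PdCO is picked up by the automated annotation, but both are stated in the catalogue record and fit the unannotated stretch upstream of the WPRE. A WPRE and a synthetic polyadenylation signal enhance and terminate expression.

The design co-expresses an excitatory, somatically restricted opsin with PdCO, described in the associated publication title as a bistable inhibitory optoGPCR. This enables multiplexed optogenetic control of neural circuits within the same cells, with EGFP marking expression.
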