Addgene plasmid #202198: pAAV-CamKIIa(0.4)-stChrimsonR-EGFP-P2A-PdCO-WPRE
Purpose: Expresses bicistronically soma-targeted ChrimsonR in frame with EGFP and the optimized PdCO under control of minimal CamKIIa promotor
Depositing lab: Ofer Yizhar. Depositing organization: Weizmann Institute of Science. Publication: A bistable inhibitory optoGPCR for multiplexed optogenetic control of neural circuits. Wietek J, Nozownik A, Pulin M, Saraf-Sinik I, Matosevich N, Gowrishankar R, Gat A, Malan D, Brown BJ, Dine J, Imambocus BN, Levy R, Sauter K, Litvin A, Regev N, Subramaniam S, Abrera K, Summarli D, Goren EM, Mizrachi G, Bitton E, Benjamin A, Copits BA, Sasse P, Rost BR, Schmitz D, Bruchas MR, Soba P, Oren-Suissa M, Nir Y, Wiegert JS, Yizhar O. Nat Methods. 2024 May 29. doi: 10.1038/s41592-024-02285-8. PubMed 38811857.
Backbone
  Vector backbone: pAAV
  Backbone manufacturer: Invitrogen
  Backbone size w/o insert (bp): 3762
  Total vector size (bp): 6915
  Vector type: Mammalian Expression, AAV
Growth in bacteria
  Bacterial resistance: Ampicillin, 100 μg/mL
  Growth temperature: 30°C
  Growth strain: NEB Stable
  Copy number: High Copy
Gene/Insert
  Gene/Insert name: stChrimsonR, PdCO (alt names: Chrimson K176R mutant; Platynereis dumerilii Ciliary Opsin, optimized for mammalian neuron expression)
  Species: Synthetic; Chlamydomonas noctigama (Chrimson), Platynereis dumerilii (PdCO)
  Insert size (bp): 3153
  GenBank ID: KF992060 (Chrimson) AY692353.1 (PdCO)
  Promoter: CaMKIIα minimal promotor (0.4kb)
  Tag / fusion protein: EGFP (C terminal on insert); Rho1D4 (C terminal on insert)
  Cloning method: Restriction Enzyme; 5′ cloning site BamHI (not destroyed); 3′ cloning site HindIII (not destroyed)
  Sequencing primers: 5′ CaMKIIa_F (gtttcggaggtggttgccatg); 3′ WPRE_R (ACCACGGAATTATCAGTGCCCA)
Terms and licenses: Academic/Nonprofit Terms; Industry Terms: Not Available to Industry
Depositor comments: Please visit https://www.biorxiv.org/content/10.1101/2023.07.01.547328v1 for bioRxiv preprint.
How to cite: pAAV-CamKIIa(0.4)-stChrimsonR-EGFP-P2A-PdCO-WPRE was a gift from Ofer Yizhar (Addgene plasmid # 202198 ; http://n2t.net/addgene:202198 ; RRID:Addgene_202198)
